Addgene plasmid #113974: sgiRFP3
Purpose: Single short guide RNA targeting CGTGATGTTGTACCGCTTC in iRFP670 sequence
Depositing lab: Jordan Green. Depositing organization: Johns Hopkins University and School of Medicine. Publication: Poly(Beta-Amino Ester) Nanoparticles Enable Nonviral Delivery of CRISPR-Cas9 Plasmids for Gene Knockout and Gene Deletion. Rui Y, Varanasi M, Mendes S, Yamagata HM, Wilson DR, Green JJ. Mol Ther Nucleic Acids. 2020 Apr 21;20:661-672. doi: 10.1016/j.omtn.2020.04.005. PubMed 32380416.
Backbone
  Vector backbone: pBR322
  Backbone size w/o insert (bp): 2600
  Total vector size (bp): 430
  Vector type: Mammalian Expression, CRISPR
Growth in bacteria
  Bacterial resistance: Ampicillin, 100 μg/mL
  Growth temperature: 37°C
  Growth strain: DH5alpha
  Copy number: High Copy
Gene/Insert
  Gene/Insert name: iRFP670 sgRNA
  gRNA/shRNA sequence: CGTGATGTTGTACCGCTTC
  Species: Synthetic
  Promoter: U6
  Cloning method: TOPO Cloning
  Sequencing primers: 5′ CAGGGTTATTGTCTCATGAGCGGA; 3′ CCTGTGTGAAATTGTTATCCGCT
Terms and licenses: Academic/Nonprofit Terms; Industry Terms: Not Available to Industry
How to cite: sgiRFP3 was a gift from Jordan Green (Addgene plasmid # 113974 ; http://n2t.net/addgene:113974 ; RRID:Addgene_113974)
