[The description below was written by a language model from this plasmid's Addgene catalogue record and pLannotate feature annotations shown in this document.]
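Description:
sgiRFP3 is a small mammalian-expression CRISPR plasmid that delivers a single guide RNA directed against the coding sequence of the near-infrared fluorescent protein iRFP670. The catalogue lists a pBR322-type backbone into which the synthetic guide cassette was introduced by TOPO cloning. The annotated sequence shows a high-copy ColE1/pUC-family origin of replication and an AmpR (β-lactamase) gene with its own promoter, so the plasmid is propagated in E. coli under ampicillin selection. The full sequence record is about 3.0 kb. This fits the stated 2.6 kb backbone plus an insert of roughly 430 bp, which suggests that the "total vector size" of 430 bp in the catalogue actually refers to the insert.

The functional payload is a human U6 RNA polymerase III promoter followed by a short gap that would accommodate the iRFP670-specific spacer, then the Streptococcus pyogenes Cas9 guide RNA scaffold. Partial attB1 and attB2 sites flank this unit, apparently remnants of the synthetic gRNA fragment design. The plasmid carries no Cas9 gene, so the nuclease must be supplied separately. Other annotated elements are backbone leftovers with no evident role in guide expression: lac promoter/operator and CAP site, short lacI fragments, an SV40 origin and poly(A) signal, and small SV40 promoter and CMV enhancer fragments. No mammalian selection marker or reporter is annotated. The associated work concerns nonviral, polymer-nanoparticle delivery of CRISPR-Cas9 plasmids for gene knockout and gene deletion. There, a guide like this one would be co-delivered with Cas9 to disrupt iRFP670 in reporter cells, with loss of fluorescence serving as a readout of editing.
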