Features (pLannotate 1.2.2; 16 found; start..end, strand, type, name):
     74..90      -  protein_bind   lac operator: The lac repressor binds to the lac operator to inhibit transcription in E. coli. This inhibition can be relieved by adding lactose or isopropyl-β-D-thiogalactopyranoside (IPTG). lac repressor encoded by lacI
     98..128     -  promoter       lac promoter: promoter for the E. coli lac operon
    143..164     -  protein_bind   CAP binding site: CAP binding activates transcription in the presence of cAMP. E. coli catabolite activator protein
    177..216     -  CDS            lacI (fragment): lac repressor; lacI; The lac repressor binds to the lac operator to inhibit transcription in E. coli. This inhibition can be relieved by adding lactose or isopropyl-β-D-thiogalactopyranoside (IPTG).
    223..245     +  promoter       SV40 promoter (fragment): SV40 enhancer and early promoter
    269..404     +  rep_origin     SV40 ori: SV40 origin of replication
    424..558     +  polyA_signal   SV40 poly(A) signal: SV40 polyadenylation signal
    560..614     -  CDS            lacI (fragment): lac repressor; lacI; The lac repressor binds to the lac operator to inhibit transcription in E. coli. This inhibition can be relieved by adding lactose or isopropyl-β-D-thiogalactopyranoside (IPTG).
    797..1385    -  rep_origin     ori: high-copy-number ColE1/pMB1/pBR322/pUC origin of replication
   1556..2416    -  CDS            AmpR: β-lactamase; bla; confers resistance to ampicillin, carbenicillin, and related antibiotics
   2417..2521    -  promoter       AmpR promoter: bla
   2552..2571    +  enhancer       CMV enhancer (fragment): human cytomegalovirus immediate early enhancer
   2584..2601    +  protein_bind   attB1 (fragment): mutant version of attB; recombination site for the Gateway® BP reaction BP Clonase™
   2653..2893    +  promoter       U6 promoter: RNA polymerase III promoter for human U6 snRNA
   2922..2997    +  misc_RNA       gRNA scaffold: guide RNA scaffold for the Streptococcus pyogenes CRISPR/Cas9 system
   3009..9       -  protein_bind   attB2 (fragment) (across the origin): mutant version of attB; recombination site for the Gateway® BP reaction BP Clonase™
>Addgene plasmid #113974 | sgiRFP3 | addgene full sequence | sequence record 222985 | Addgene NGS Result
GTACAAAGTTGGCATTATGCCCCCGGGCGCCAAGCTTGGCGTAATCATGGTCATAGCTGTTTCCTGTGTG
AAATTGTTATCCGCTCACAATTCCACACAACATACGAGCCGGAAGCATAAAGTGTAAAGCCTGGGGTGCC
TAATGAGTGAGCTAACTCACATTAATTGCGTTGCGCTCACTGCCCGCTTTCCAGTCGGGAAACCTGTCGT
GCCAGCGGATCCGCATCTCAATTAGTCAGCAACCATAGTCCCGCCCCTAACTCCGCCCATCCCGCCCCTA
ACTCCGCCCAGTTCCGCCCATTCTCCGCCCCATGGCTGACTAATTTTTTTTATTTATGCAGAGGCCGAGG
CCGCCTCGGCCTCTGAGCTATTCCAGAAGTAGTGAGGAGGCTTTTTTGGAGGCCTAGGCTTTTGCAAAAA
GCTAACTTGTTTATTGCAGCTTATAATGGTTACAAATAAAGCAATAGCATCACAAATTTCACAAATAAAG
CATTTTTTTCACTGCATTCTAGTTGTGGTTTGTCCAAACTCATCAATGTATCTTATCATGTCTGGATCCG
CTGCATTAATGAATCGGCCAACGCGCGGGGAGAGGCGGTTTGCGTATTGGGCGCTCTTCCGCTTCCTCGC
TCACTGACTCGCTGCGCTCGGTCGTTCGGCTGCGGCGAGCGGTATCAGCTCACTCAAAGGCGGTAATACG
GTTATCCACAGAATCAGGGGATAACGCAGGAAAGAACATGTGAGCAAAAGGCCAGCAAAAGGCCAGGAAC
CGTAAAAAGGCCGCGTTGCTGGCGTTTTTCCATAGGCTCCGCCCCCCTGACGAGCATCACAAAAATCGAC
GCTCAAGTCAGAGGTGGCGAAACCCGACAGGACTATAAAGATACCAGGCGTTTCCCCCTGGAAGCTCCCT
CGTGCGCTCTCCTGTTCCGACCCTGCCGCTTACCGGATACCTGTCCGCCTTTCTCCCTTCGGGAAGCGTG
GCGCTTTCTCATAGCTCACGCTGTAGGTATCTCAGTTCGGTGTAGGTCGTTCGCTCCAAGCTGGGCTGTG
TGCACGAACCCCCCGTTCAGCCCGACCGCTGCGCCTTATCCGGTAACTATCGTCTTGAGTCCAACCCGGT
AAGACACGACTTATCGCCACTGGCAGCAGCCACTGGTAACAGGATTAGCAGAGCGAGGTATGTAGGCGGT
GCTACAGAGTTCTTGAAGTGGTGGCCTAACTACGGCTACACTAGAAGAACAGTATTTGGTATCTGCGCTC
TGCTGAAGCCAGTTACCTTCGGAAAAAGAGTTGGTAGCTCTTGATCCGGCAAACAAACCACCGCTGGTAG
CGGTGGTTTTTTTGTTTGCAAGCAGCAGATTACGCGCAGAAAAAAAGGATCTCAAGAAGATCCTTTGATC
TTTTCTACGGGGTCTGACGCTCAGTGGAACGAAAACTCACGTTAAGGGATTTTGGTCATGAGATTATCAA
AAAGGATCTTCACCTAGATCCTTTTAAATTAAAAATGAAGTTTTAAATCAATCTAAAGTATATATGAGTA
AACTTGGTCTGACAGTTACCAATGCTTAATCAGTGAGGCACCTATCTCAGCGATCTGTCTATTTCGTTCA
TCCATAGTTGCCTGACTCCCCGTCGTGTAGATAACTACGATACGGGAGGGCTTACCATCTGGCCCCAGTG
CTGCAATGATACCGCGAGACCCACGCTCACCGGCTCCAGATTTATCAGCAATAAACCAGCCAGCCGGAAG
GGCCGAGCGCAGAAGTGGTCCTGCAACTTTATCCGCCTCCATCCAGTCTATTAATTGTTGCCGGGAAGCT
AGAGTAAGTAGTTCGCCAGTTAATAGTTTGCGCAACGTTGTTGCCATTGCTACAGGCATCGTGGTGTCAC
GCTCGTCGTTTGGTATGGCTTCATTCAGCTCCGGTTCCCAACGATCAAGGCGAGTTACATGATCCCCCAT
GTTGTGCAAAAAAGCGGTTAGCTCCTTCGGTCCTCCGATCGTTGTCAGAAGTAAGTTGGCCGCAGTGTTA
TCACTCATGGTTATGGCAGCACTGCATAATTCTCTTACTGTCATGCCATCCGTAAGATGCTTTTCTGTGA
CTGGTGAGTACTCAACCAAGTCATTCTGAGAATAGTGTATGCGGCGACCGAGTTGCTCTTGCCCGGCGTC
AATACGGGATAATACCGCGCCACATAGCAGAACTTTAAAAGTGCTCATCATTGGAAAACGTTCTTCGGGG
CGAAAACTCTCAAGGATCTTACCGCTGTTGAGATCCAGTTCGATGTAACCCACTCGTGCACCCAACTGAT
CTTCAGCATCTTTTACTTTCACCAGCGTTTCTGGGTGAGCAAAAACAGGAAGGCAAAATGCCGCAAAAAA
GGGAATAAGGGCGACACGGAAATGTTGAATACTCATACTCTTCCTTTTTCAATATTATTGAAGCATTTAT
CAGGGTTATTGTCTCATGAGCGGATACATATTTGAATGTATTTAGAAAAATAAACAAATAGGGGTTCCGC
GCACATTTCCCCGAAAAGTGCCACCTGGGTCGACATTGATTATTGACTAGTAGTGGAGAATTCTGTACAA
AAAAGCAGGCTTTAAAGGAACCAATTCAGTCGACTGGATCCGGTACCAAGGTCGGGCAGGAAGAGGGCCT
ATTTCCCATGATTCCTTCATATTTGCATATACGATACAAGGCTGTTAGAGAGATAATTAGAATTAATTTG
ACTGTAAACACAAAGATATTAGTACAAAATACGTGACGTAGAAAGTAATAATTTCTTGGGTAGTTTGCAG
TTTTAAAATTATGTTTTAAAATGGACTATCATATGCTTACCGTAACTTGAAAGTATTTCGATTTCTTGGC
TTTATATATCTTGTGGAAAGGACGAAACACCGGAAGCGGTACAACATCACGGTTTTAGAGCTAGAAATAG
CAAGTTAAAATAAGGCTAGTCCGTTATCAACTTGAAAAAGTGGCACCGAGTCGGTGCTTTTTTTCTAGAC
CCAGCTTTCTT
